Addgene plasmid #57240: PS-CFP2-Mito-7
Purpose: Localization: Cytoskeleton, Excitation: 400 / 490, Emission: 468 / 511
Depositing lab: Michael Davidson. Depositing organization: Florida State University, Tallahassee.
Backbone
  Vector backbone: PS-CFP2
  Backbone size w/o insert (bp): 4750
  Vector type: Mammalian Expression
  Selectable markers: Neomycin (select with G418)
Growth in bacteria
  Bacterial resistance: Kanamycin, 50 μg/mL
  Growth temperature: 37°C
  Growth strain: DH5alpha
  Copy number: High Copy
Gene/Insert
  Gene/Insert name: Mito (alt name: NM_004074.2)
  Species: H. sapiens (human)
  Entrez Gene: COX8A (a.k.a. COX, COX8, COX8-2, COX8L, MC4DN15, VIII, VIII-L)
  Promoter: CMV
  Tag / fusion protein: PS-CFP2
  Cloning method: Unknown
  Sequencing primers: 5′ CMV-F; 3′ SV40pA-R
Terms and licenses: Academic/Nonprofit Terms; Industry Terms
Depositor comments: . Excitation = 400 / 490; Emission = 468 / 511
How to cite: PS-CFP2-Mito-7 was a gift from Michael Davidson (Addgene plasmid # 57240 ; http://n2t.net/addgene:57240 ; RRID:Addgene_57240)
