[The description below was written by a language model from this plasmid's Addgene catalogue record.]
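Description:
PS-CFP2-Mito-7 is a mammalian expression plasmid built on the PS-CFP2 backbone (about 4.75 kb without insert). It is designed to label a subcellular compartment with the photoswitchable fluorescent protein PS-CFP2. The plasmid is maintained at high copy in E. coli under kanamycin selection. It also carries a neomycin resistance marker, so transfected mammalian cells can be selected with G418. The record does not list the origins of replication or give a feature table, so the detailed architecture cannot be described beyond these catalogue fields. The listed sequencing primers do imply an SV40 polyadenylation signal downstream of the expression cassette.

The insert, named "Mito", derives from human COX8A, which encodes cytochrome c oxidase subunit VIII. It is expressed from the CMV promoter as a fusion with PS-CFP2. The N-terminal presequence of COX8A is a widely used mitochondrial targeting signal that directs fused proteins into the mitochondrial matrix. The construct name points to that use, although the record does not say how much of the gene is included or give the orientation of the fusion. The purpose field lists the localization as "Cytoskeleton", which conflicts with both the insert identity and the plasmid name, so mitochondrial targeting is the more plausible reading.

The paired spectral values (excitation 400/490 nm, emission 468/511 nm) reflect the two states of PS-CFP2, which converts from a cyan-emitting to a green-emitting form on intense violet illumination. This property suits the construct to live-cell imaging in which a chosen subset of labelled organelles is photoconverted and then tracked, for example to follow their movement, fusion and content mixing.
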