>Addgene plasmid #57240 | PS-CFP2-Mito-7 | depositor partial sequence | sequence record 88377 | insert sequence
AAGTCTCCACCCCATGACGTCATGGGAGTTGTTTGGCACCAAAATCAACGGGACTTTCCAAAATGTCGTA
ACAACTCCGCCCCATTGACGCAAATGGGCGGTAGGCGTGTACGGTGGGAGGTCTATATAAGCAGAGCTGG
TTTAGTGAACCGTCAGATCCGCTAGCATGTCCGTCCTGACGCCGCTGCTGCTGCGGGGCTTGACAGGCTC
GGCCCGGCGGCTCCCAGTGCCGCGCGCCAAGATCCATTCGTTGGGGGATCCACCGGTCGCCACCATGAGC
AAGGGCGCCGAGCTGTTCACCGGCATCGTGCCCATCCTGATCGAGCTGAATGGCGATGTGAATGGCCACA
AGTTCAGCGTGAGCGGCGAGGGCGAGGGCGATGCCACCTACGGCAAGCTGACCCTGAAGTTCATCTGCAC
CACCGGCAAGCTGCCTGTGCCCTGGCCCACCCTGGTGGCCACCCTGAGCTACGGCGTGCAGTGCTTCTCA
CGCTACCCCGATCACATGAAGCAGCACGACTTCTTCAAGAGCGCCATGCCTGAGGGCTACATCCAGGAGC
GCACCATCTTCTTCGAGGATGACGGCAACTACAAGACGCGCGCCGAGGTGAAGTTCGAGGGCGATACCCT
GGTGAGTCGCATCGAGCTGACCGGCACTGATTTCAAGGAGGATGGCAACATCCTGGGCAATAAGATGGAG
TACAACTACAACGCCACCAATGTGTACATCGTGGCCGACAAGGCCAGGAATGGCATCAAGGTGAACTTCA
AGGTCCGCCACAACATCAAGGATGGCAGCGTGCAGCTGGCCGACCACTACCAGCAGAATACCCCCATCGG
CGATGGCCCTGTGCTGCTGCCCGATAACCACTACCTGTCCACCCAGAGCGCCCTGTCCAAGGACCCCAAC
GAGAAGCGCGATCACATGATCTACCTCGAGTTCGTGACCGCCGCCGCCATCACCCACGGCATGGATGAGC
TGTACAAGTAAAGCGGCCGCGACTCTAGATCATAATCAGCCATACCACATTTGTAGAGGTTTTACTTGCT
TTAAAAAACCTCCCACACCTCCCCCTGAACCTGAAACATAAAATGAATGCAATTGTTGTTGTTAACTTGT
TTATTGCAGCTTA
