>Addgene plasmid #57240 | PS-CFP2-Mito-7 | addgene partial sequence | sequence record 114623 | CMV-F 5'-CGCAAATGGGCGGTAGGCGTG-3'
CCGTCAGATCCGCTAGCATGTCCGTCCTGACGCCGCTGCTGCTGCGGGGCTTGACAGGCTCGGCCCGGCG
GCTCCCAGTGCCGCGCGCCAAGATCCATTCGTTGGGGGATCCACCGGTCGCCACCATGAGCAAGGGCGCC
GAGCTGTTCACCGGCATCGTGCCCATCCTGATCGAGCTGAATGGCGATGTGAATGGCCACAAGTTCAGCG
TGAGCGGCGAGGGCGAGGGCGATGCCACCTACGGCAAGCTGACCCTGAAGTTCATCTGCACCACCGGCAA
GCTGCCTGTGCCCTGGCCCACCCTGGTGGCCACCCTGAGCTACGGCGTGCAGTGCTTCTCACGCTACCCC
GATCACATGAAGCAGCACGACTTCTTCAAGAGCGCCATGCCTGAGGGCTACATCCAGGAGCGCACCATCT
TCTTCGAGGATGACGGCAACTACAAGACGCGCGCCGAGGTGAAGTTCGAGGGCGATACCCTGGTGAGTCG
CATCGAGCTGACCGGCACTGATTTCAAGGAGGATGGCAACATCCTGGGCAATAAGATGGAGTACAACTAC
AACGCCACCAATGTGTACATCGTGGCCGACAAGGCCAGGAATGGCATCAAGGTGAACTTCAAGGTCCGCC
ACAACATCAAGGATGGCAGCGTGCAGCTGGCCGACCACTACCAGCAGAATACCCCCATCGGCGATGGCCC
TGTGCTGCTGCCCGATAACCACTACCTGTCCACCCAGAGCGCCCTGTCCAAGGACCCCAACGAGAAGCGC
GATCACATGATCTACCTCGAGTTCGTGACCGCCGCCGCCATCACCCACGGCATGGATGAGCTGTACAAGT
AAAGCGGCCGCGACTCTAGATCATAATCAG
